LOCUS       Exported 8880 bp ds-DNA circular SYN 12-MAY-2021
DEFINITION  Amber suppression for incorporating 3-aminotyrosine to proteins in
            mammalian cells.
ACCESSION   .
VERSION     .
KEYWORDS    pMAH-EcaYRS
SOURCE      synthetic DNA construct
  ORGANISM  synthetic DNA construct
REFERENCE   1 (bases 1 to 8880)
  AUTHORS   Zhang S, Ai HW
  TITLE     A general strategy to red-shift green fluorescent protein-based
            biosensors.
  JOURNAL   Nat Chem Biol. 2020 Sep 14. pii: 10.1038/s41589-020-0641-7. doi:
            10.1038/s41589-020-0641-7.
  PUBMED    32929278
REFERENCE   2 (bases 1 to 8880)
  AUTHORS   .
  TITLE     Direct Submission
  JOURNAL   Exported May 12, 2021 from SnapGene Server 1.1.58
            http://www.snapgene.com
FEATURES             Location/Qualifiers
     source          1..8880
                     /organism="synthetic DNA construct"
                     /mol_type="other DNA"
     promoter        complement(111..201)
                     /label=H1 promoter
                     /note="human H1 RNA promoter"
     promoter        complement(321..561)
                     /label=U6 promoter
                     /note="RNA polymerase III promoter for human U6 snRNA"
     promoter        complement(850..940)
                     /label=H1 promoter
                     /note="human H1 RNA promoter"
     promoter        complement(1060..1300)
                     /label=U6 promoter
                     /note="RNA polymerase III promoter for human U6 snRNA"
     enhancer        1559..1862
                     /label=CMV enhancer
                     /note="human cytomegalovirus immediate early enhancer"
     promoter        1863..2066
                     /label=CMV promoter
                     /note="human cytomegalovirus (CMV) immediate early
                     promoter"
     primer_bind     2017..2037
                     /label=CMV-F
                     /note="Human CMV immediate early promoter, forward primer"
     primer_bind     2063..2087
                     /label=LNCX
                     /note="Human CMV promoter, forward primer"
     promoter        2297..2315
                     /label=SP6 promoter
                     /note="promoter for bacteriophage SP6 RNA polymerase"
     primer_bind     2297..2314
                     /label=SP6
                     /note="SP6 promoter, forward primer"
     primer_bind     2328..2347
                     /label=pMT2-F
                     /note="Synthetic intron, forward primer"
     regulatory      2408..2417
                     /regulatory_class="other"
                     /note="vertebrate consensus sequence for strong initiation
                     of translation (Kozak, 1987)"
     primer_bind     complement(4320..4337)
                     /label=BGH-rev
                     /note="Bovine growth hormone terminator, reverse primer.
                     Also called BGH reverse"
     polyA_signal    4326..4550
                     /label=bGH poly(A) signal
                     /note="bovine growth hormone polyadenylation signal"
     rep_origin      4596..5024
                     /direction=RIGHT
                     /label=f1 ori
                     /note="f1 bacteriophage origin of replication; arrow
                     indicates direction of (+) strand synthesis"
     primer_bind     complement(4683..4702)
                     /label=F1ori-R
                     /note="F1 origin, reverse primer"
     primer_bind     4893..4914
                     /label=F1ori-F
                     /note="F1 origin, forward primer"
     primer_bind     complement(5033..5053)
                     /label=pBABE 3'
                     /note="SV40 enhancer, reverse primer for pBABE vectors"
     promoter        5038..5367
                     /label=SV40 promoter
                     /note="SV40 enhancer and early promoter"
     rep_origin      5218..5353
                     /label=SV40 ori
                     /note="SV40 origin of replication"
     primer_bind     5280..5299
                     /label=SV40pro-F
                     /note="SV40 promoter/origin, forward primer"
     CDS             5416..6441
                     /codon_start=1
                     /gene="aph(4)-Ia"
                     /product="aminoglycoside phosphotransferase from E. coli"
                     /label=HygR
                     /note="confers resistance to hygromycin"
                     /translation="MKKPELTATSVEKFLIEKFDSVSDLMQLSEGEESRAFSFDVGGRG
                     YVLRVNSCADGFYKDRYVYRHFASAALPIPEVLDIGEFSESLTYCISRRAQGVTLQDLP
                     ETELPAVLQPVAEAMDAIAAADLSQTSGFGPFGPQGIGQYTTWRDFICAIADPHVYHWQ
                     TVMDDTVSASVAQALDELMLWAEDCPEVRHLVHADFGSNNVLTDNGRITAVIDWSEAMF
                     GDSQYEVANIFFWRPWLACMEQQTRYFERRHPELAGSPRLRAYMLRIGLDQLYQSLVDG
                     NFDDAAWAQGRCDAIVRSGAGTVGRTQIARRSAAVWTDGCVEVLADSGNRRPSTRPRAK
                     E"
     polyA_signal    6571..6692
                     /label=SV40 poly(A) signal
                     /note="SV40 polyadenylation signal"
     primer_bind     complement(6608..6627)
                     /label=SV40pA-R
                     /note="SV40 polyA, reverse primer"
     primer_bind     6662..6681
                     /label=EBV-rev
                     /note="SV40 polyA terminator, reverse primer"
     primer_bind     complement(6741..6757)
                     /label=M13 rev
                     /note="common sequencing primer, one of multiple similar
                     variants"
     primer_bind     complement(6741..6757)
                     /label=M13 Reverse
                     /note="In lacZ gene. Also called M13-rev"
     primer_bind     complement(6754..6776)
                     /label=M13/pUC Reverse
                     /note="In lacZ gene"
     protein_bind    6765..6781
                     /label=lac operator
                     /bound_moiety="lac repressor encoded by lacI"
                     /note="The lac repressor binds to the lac operator to
                     inhibit transcription in E. coli. This inhibition can be
                     relieved by adding lactose or
                     isopropyl-beta-D-thiogalactopyranoside (IPTG)."
     promoter        complement(6789..6819)
                     /label=lac promoter
                     /note="promoter for the E. coli lac operon"
     protein_bind    6834..6855
                     /label=CAP binding site
                     /bound_moiety="E. coli catabolite activator protein"
                     /note="CAP binding activates transcription in the presence
                     of cAMP."
     primer_bind     complement(6972..6989)
                     /label=L4440
                     /note="L4440 vector, forward primer"
     rep_origin      complement(7143..7731)
                     /direction=LEFT
                     /label=ori
                     /note="high-copy-number ColE1/pMB1/pBR322/pUC origin of
                     replication"
     primer_bind     complement(7223..7242)
                     /label=pBR322ori-F
                     /note="pBR322 origin, forward primer"
     CDS             complement(7902..8762)
                     /codon_start=1
                     /gene="bla"
                     /product="beta-lactamase"
                     /label=AmpR
                     /note="confers resistance to ampicillin, carbenicillin, and
                     related antibiotics"
                     /translation="MSIQHFRVALIPFFAAFCLPVFAHPETLVKVKDAEDQLGARVGYI
                     ELDLNSGKILESFRPEERFPMMSTFKVLLCGAVLSRIDAGQEQLGRRIHYSQNDLVEYS
                     PVTEKHLTDGMTVRELCSAAITMSDNTAANLLLTTIGGPKELTAFLHNMGDHVTRLDRW
                     EPELNEAIPNDERDTTMPVAMATTLRKLLTGELLTLASRQQLIDWMEADKVAGPLLRSA
                     LPAGWFIADKSGAGERGSRGIIAALGPDGKPSRIVVIYTTGSQATMDERNRQIAEIGAS
                     LIKHW"
     primer_bind     8525..8544
                     /label=Amp-R
                     /note="Ampicillin resistance gene, reverse primer"
     promoter        complement(8763..8867)
                     /gene="bla"
                     /label=AmpR promoter
ORIGIN
        1 ctcgactcgc tagtgttcca aaaaatggtg ggggacggat tcgaaccgcc gaacccaaag
       61 ggagcggatt tagagtccgc ggcgtttggc cacttcgcta ccccaccaga gtggtctcat
      121 acagaactta taagattccc aaatccaaag acatttcacg tttatggtga tttcccagaa
      181 cacatagcga catgcaaata tgaattgatg actgcctgat ggagaaaaaa tggtggggga
      241 cggattcgaa ccgccgaacc caaagggagc ggatttagag tccgcggcgt ttggccactt
      301 cgctacccca ccggtgtttc gtcctttcca caagatatat aaagccaaga aatcgaaata
      361 ctttcaagtt acggtaagca tatgatagtc cattttaaaa cataatttta aaactgcaaa
      421 ctacccaaga aattattact ttctacgtca cgtattttgt actaatatct ttgtgtttac
      481 agtcaaatta attctaatta tctctctaac agccttgtat cgtatatgca aatatgaagg
      541 aatcatggga aataggccct cttcctgccc gaccttcgcg atgtacgggc cagatatacg
      601 ccaatattgg ccattagcca tattattcat tggttatata gcataaatca atattggcta
      661 ttggccattg catacgttgt atctatatca taatatgtac atttatattg gctcatgtcc
      721 aatatgaccg ccatgttggc tcgactcgct agtgttccaa aaaatggtgg gggacggatt
      781 cgaaccgccg aacccaaagg gagcggattt agagtccgcg gcgtttggcc acttcgctac
      841 cccaccagag tggtctcata cagaacttat aagattccca aatccaaaga catttcacgt
      901 ttatggtgat ttcccagaac acatagcgac atgcaaatat gaattgatga ctgcctgatg
      961 gagaaaaaat ggtgggggac ggattcgaac cgccgaaccc aaagggagcg gatttagagt
     1021 ccgcggcgtt tggccacttc gctaccccac cggtgtttcg tcctttccac aagatatata
     1081 aagccaagaa atcgaaatac tttcaagtta cggtaagcat atgatagtcc attttaaaac
     1141 ataattttaa aactgcaaac tacccaagaa attattactt tctacgtcac gtattttgta
     1201 ctaatatctt tgtgtttaca gtcaaattaa ttctaattat ctctctaaca gccttgtatc
     1261 gtatatgcaa atatgaagga atcatgggaa ataggccctc ttcctgcccg accttcgcga
     1321 tgtacgggcc agatatacgc caatattggc cattagccat attattcatt ggttatatag
     1381 cataaatcaa tattggctat tggccattgc atacgttgta tctatatcat aatatgtaca
     1441 tttatattgg ctcatgtcca atatgaccgc catgttggct cgagcattga ttattgacta
     1501 gttattaata gtaatcaatt acggggtcat tagttcatag cccatatatg gagttccgcg
     1561 ttacataact tacggtaaat ggcccgcctg gctgaccgcc caacgacccc cgcccattga
     1621 cgtcaataat gacgtatgtt cccatagtaa cgccaatagg gactttccat tgacgtcaat
     1681 gggtggagta tttacggtaa actgcccact tggcagtaca tcaagtgtat catatgccaa
     1741 gtccgccccc tattgacgtc aatgacggta aatggcccgc ctggcattat gcccagtaca
     1801 tgaccttacg ggactttcct acttggcagt acatctacgt attagtcatc gctattacca
     1861 tggtgatgcg gttttggcag tacaccaatg ggcgtggata gcggtttgac tcacggggat
     1921 ttccaagtct ccaccccatt gacgtcaatg ggagtttgtt ttggcaccaa aatcaacggg
     1981 actttccaaa atgtcgtaat aaccccgccc cgttgacgca aatgggcggt aggcgtgtac
     2041 ggtgggaggt ctatataagc agagctcgtt tagtgaaccg tcagatcgcc tggagacgcc
     2101 atccacgctg ttttgacctc catagaagac accgggaccg atccagcctc cgcggccggg
     2161 aacggtgcat tggaacgcgg attccccgtg ccaagagtga cgtaagtacc gcctatagag
     2221 tctataggcc cacccccttg gcttcgttag aacgcggcta caattaatac ataaccttat
     2281 gtatcataca catacgattt aggtgacact atagaataac atccactttg cctttctctc
     2341 cacaggtgtc cactcccagg tccaactgca cggaagcttg cccccaggtc caactgcacg
     2401 gaagcttgcc accatggcaa gcagtaactt gattaaacaa ttgcaagagc gggggctggt
     2461 agcccaggtg acggacgagg aagcgttagc agagcgactg gcgcaaggcc cgatcgcgct
     2521 cctttgcggc ttcgatccta ccgctgacag cttgcatttg gggcatcttg ttccattgtt
     2581 atgcctgaaa cgcttccagc aggcgggcca caagccggtt gcgctggtag gcggcgcgac
     2641 gggtctgatt ggcgacccga gcttcaaagc tgccgagcgt aagctgaaca ccgaagaaac
     2701 tgttcaggag tgggtggaca aaatccgtaa gcaggttgcc ccgttcctcg atttcgactg
     2761 tggagaaaac tctgctatcg cggcgaacaa ctatgactgg ttcggcaata tgaatgtgct
     2821 gaccttcctg cgcgatattg gcaaacactt ctccgttaac cagatgatca acaaagaagc
     2881 ggttaagcag cgtctcaacc gtgaagatca ggaggttaaa aagagtaacg taacggttta
     2941 cgttgatgag aaactgaaag atataaggcc ttatggagtt tacgcaatag ttgaaggttt
     3001 aaggctcgac gaagattctt taagtcaaat gattcagcta caagaaaaga tagcccttac
     3061 atttggaaga agaaggagag aagtggccat aggaatcttc gattttgata agattaagcc
     3121 acctatttac tataaagccg ccgaaaaaac tgaaaagttt gcccccctgg gctataaaga
     3181 ggaaatgact ctagaggaga tccttgaaaa gcatgaaaag ggaagggagt atgggcacct
     3241 tataaaggat aaacaatttt atccactact tattgacagc gaggggaatg tgctctccat
     3301 gccgccaata atcaactccg agtttacggg aagagtaaca acggatacga aaaatgtctt
     3361 catagatgtc acgggatgga aacttgagaa ggtaatgctt gcccttaatg tcatggtaac
     3421 tgcattagca gagcgtggag gtaaaataag gagcgttagg gttgtctaca aggacttcga
     3481 aattgaaacc ccaggctccg cctccggccc cgcctccgcc gggatttcgt tcactgagtt
     3541 ttcctacaac ctgttgcagg gttatgactt cgcctgtctg aacaaacagt acggtgtggt
     3601 gctgtctatt ggtggttctg accagtgggg taacatcact tctggtatcg acctgacccg
     3661 tcgtctgcat cagaatcagg tgtttggcct gaccgttccg ctgatcacta aagcagatgg
     3721 caccaaattt ggtaaaactg aaggcggcgc agtctggttg gatccgaaga aaaccagccc
     3781 gtacaaattc taccagttct ggatcaacac tgcgcgggcc gacgtttacc gcttcctgaa
     3841 gttcttcacc tttatgagca ttgaagagat caacgccctg gaagaagaag ataaaaacag
     3901 cggtaaagca ccgcgcgccc agtatgtact ggcggagcag gtgactcgtc tggttcacgg
     3961 tgaagaaggt ttacaggcgg caaaacgtat taccgaatgc ctgttcagcg gttctttgag
     4021 tgcgctgagt gaagcggact tcgaacagct ggcgcaggac ggcgtaccga tggttgagat
     4081 ggaaaagggc gcagacctga tgcaggcact ggtcgattct gaactgcaac cttcccgtgg
     4141 tcaggcacgt aaaactatcg cctccaatgc catcaccatt aacggtgaaa aacagtccga
     4201 tcctgaatac ttctttaaag aagaagatcg tctgtttggt cgttttacct tactgcgtcg
     4261 cggtaaaaag aattactgtc tgatttgctg gaaagggccc gtttaaaccc gctgatcagc
     4321 ctcgactgtg ccttctagtt gccagccatc tgttgtttgc ccctcccccg tgccttcctt
     4381 gaccctggaa ggtgccactc ccactgtcct ttcctaataa aatgaggaaa ttgcatcgca
     4441 ttgtctgagt aggtgtcatt ctattctggg gggtggggtg gggcaggaca gcaaggggga
     4501 ggattgggaa gacaatagca ggcatgctgg ggatgcggtg ggctctatgg cttctgaggc
     4561 ggaaagaacc agctggggct ctagggggta tccccnnnnn nnnnnnnnnn nnnnnnnnnn
     4621 nnnnnnnnnn nnnnnnnnnn nnnnnnnnnn nnnnnnnnnn nnnnnnnnnn nnnnnnnnnn
     4681 nnnnnnnnnn nnnnnnnnnn nnnnnnnnnn nnnnnnnnnc nnnnnnnnnn nnnnnnnnnn
     4741 nnnnnnnnnn nnnnnnnnnn nnnnnnnnnn nnnnnnnnnn nnnnnnnnnn nnnnnnnnnn
     4801 nnnnnnnnnn nannnnnnnn nnnnnnnnnn nnnnnnnnnn nnnnnnnnnn nnnnnnnnnn
     4861 ncctttgacg ttggagtcca cgttctttaa tagtggactc ttgttccaaa ctggaacaac
     4921 actcaaccct atctcggtct attcttttga tttataaggg attttgccga tttcggccta
     4981 ttggttaaaa aatgagctga tttaacaaaa atttaacgcg aattaattct gtggaatgtg
     5041 tgtcagttag ggtgtggaaa gtccccaggc tccccagcag gcagaagtat gcaaagcatg
     5101 catctcaatt agtcagcaac caggtgtgga aagtccccag gctccccagc aggcagaagt
     5161 atgcaaagca tgcatctcaa ttagtcagca accatagtcc cgcccctaac tccgcccatc
     5221 ccgcccctaa ctccgcccag ttccgcccat tctccgcccc atggctgact aatttttttt
     5281 atttatgcag aggccgaggc cgcctctgcc tctgagctat tccagaagta gtgaggaggc
     5341 ttttttggag gcctaggctt ttgcaaaaag ctcccgggag cttgtatatc cattttcgga
     5401 tctgatcagc acgtgatgaa aaagcctgaa ctcaccgcga cgtctgtcga gaagtttctg
     5461 atcgaaaagt tcgacagcgt ctccgacctg atgcagctct cggagggcga agaatctcgt
     5521 gctttcagct tcgatgtagg agggcgtgga tatgtcctgc gggtaaatag ctgcgccgat
     5581 ggtttctaca aagatcgtta tgtttatcgg cactttgcat cggccgcgct cccgattccg
     5641 gaagtgcttg acattgggga attcagcgag agcctgacct attgcatctc ccgccgtgca
     5701 cagggtgtca cgttgcaaga cctgcctgaa accgaactgc ccgctgttct gcagccggtc
     5761 gcggaggcca tggatgcgat cgctgcggcc gatcttagcc agacgagcgg gttcggccca
     5821 ttcggaccgc aaggaatcgg tcaatacact acatggcgtg atttcatatg cgcgattgct
     5881 gatccccatg tgtatcactg gcaaactgtg atggacgaca ccgtcagtgc gtccgtcgcg
     5941 caggctctcg atgagctgat gctttgggcc gaggactgcc ccgaagtccg gcacctcgtg
     6001 cacgcggatt tcggctccaa caatgtcctg acggacaatg gccgcataac agcggtcatt
     6061 gactggagcg aggcgatgtt cggggattcc caatacgagg tcgccaacat cttcttctgg
     6121 aggccgtggt tggcttgtat ggagcagcag acgcgctact tcgagcggag gcatccggag
     6181 cttgcaggat cgccgcggct ccgggcgtat atgctccgca ttggtcttga ccaactctat
     6241 cagagcttgg ttgacggcaa tttcgatgat gcagcttggg cgcagggtcg atgcgacgca
     6301 atcgtccgat ccggagccgg gactgtcggg cgtacacaaa tcgcccgcag aagcgcggcc
     6361 gtctggaccg atggctgtgt agaagtactc gccgatagtg gaaaccgacg ccccagcact
     6421 cgtccgaggg caaaggaata gcacgtgcta cgagatttcg attccaccgc cgccttctat
     6481 gaaaggttgg gcttcggaat cgttttccgg gacgccggct ggatgatcct ccagcgcggg
     6541 gatctcatgc tggagttctt cgcccacccc aacttgttta ttgcagctta taatggttac
     6601 aaataaagca atagcatcac aaatttcaca aataaagcat ttttttcact gcattctagt
     6661 tgtggtttgt ccaaactcat caatgtatct tatcatgtct gtataccgtc gacctctagc
     6721 tagagcttgg cgtaatcatg gtcatagctg tttcctgtgt gaaattgtta tccgctcaca
     6781 attccacaca acatacgagc cggaagcata aagtgtaaag cctggggtgc ctaatgagtg
     6841 agctaactca cattaattgc gttgcgctca ctgcccgctt tccagtcggg aaacctgtcg
     6901 tgccagctgc attaatgaat cggccaacgc gcggggagag gcggtttgcg tattgggcgc
     6961 tcttccgctt cctcgctcac tgactcgctg cgctcggtcg ttcggctgcg gcgagcggta
     7021 tcagctcact caaagacggt aatacggtta tccacagaat caggggataa cgcaggaaag
     7081 aacatgtgag caaaaggcca gcaaaaggcc aggaaccgta aaaaggccgc gttgctggcg
     7141 tttttccata ggctccgccc ccctgacgag catcacaaaa atcgacgctc aagtcagagg
     7201 tggcgaaacc cgacaggact ataaagatac caggcgtttc cccctggaag ctccctcgtg
     7261 cgctctcctg ttccgaccct gccgcttacc ggatacctgt ccgcctttct cccttcggga
     7321 agcgtggcgc tttctcatag ctcacgctgt aggtatctca gttcggtgta ggtcgttcgc
     7381 tccaagctgg gctgtgtgca cgaacccccc gttcagcccg accgctgcgc cttatccggt
     7441 aactatcgtc ttgagtccaa cccggtaaga cacgacttat cgccactggc agcagccact
     7501 ggtaacagga ttagcagagc gaggtatgta ggcggtgcta cagagttctt gaagtggtgg
     7561 cctaactacg gctacactag aagaacagta tttggtatct gcgctctgct gaagccagtt
     7621 accttcggaa aaagagttgg tagctcttga tccggcaaac aaaccaccgc tggtagcggt
     7681 ggtttttttg tttgcaagca gcagattacg cgcagaaaaa aaggatctca agaagatcct
     7741 ttgatctttt ctacggggtc tgacgctcag tggaacgaaa actcacgtta agggattttg
     7801 gtcatgagat tatcaaaaag gatcttcacc tagatccttt taaattaaaa atgaagtttt
     7861 aaatcaatct aaagtatata tgagtaaact tggtctgaca gttaccaatg cttaatcagt
     7921 gaggcaccta tctcagcgat ctgtctattt cgttcatcca tagttgcctg actccccgtc
     7981 gtgtagataa ctacgatacg ggagggctta ccatctggcc ccagtgctgc aatgataccg
     8041 cgagacccac gctcaccggc tccagattta tcagcaataa accagccagc cggaagggcc
     8101 gagcgcagaa gtggtcctgc aactttatcc gcctccatcc agtctattaa ttgttgccgg
     8161 gaagctagag taagtagttc gccagttaat agtttgcgca acgttgttgc cattgctaca
     8221 ggcatcgtgg tgtcacgctc gtcgtttggt atggcttcat tcagctccgg ttcccaacga
     8281 tcaaggcgag ttacatgatc ccccatgttg tgcaaaaaag cggttagctc cttcggtcct
     8341 ccgatcgttg tcagaagtaa gttggccgca gtgttatcac tcatggttat ggcagcactg
     8401 cataattctc ttactgtcat gccatccgta agatgctttt ctgtgactgg tgagtactca
     8461 accaagtcat tctgagaata gtgtatgcgg cgaccgagtt gctcttgccc ggcgtcaata
     8521 cgggataata ccgcgccaca tagcagaact ttaaaagtgc tcatcattgg aaaacgttct
     8581 tcggggcgaa aactctcaag gatcttaccg ctgttgagat ccagttcgat gtaacccact
     8641 cgtgcaccca actgatcttc agcatctttt actttcacca gcgtttctgg gtgagcaaaa
     8701 acaggaaggc aaaatgccgc aaaaaaggga ataagggcga cacggaaatg ttgaatactc
     8761 atactcttcc tttttcaata ttattgaagc atttatcagg gttattgtct catgagcgga
     8821 tacatatttg aatgtattta gaaaaataaa caaatagggg ttccgcgcac atttccccga
//
