[The description below was written by a language model from this plasmid's Addgene catalogue record and the feature table of its GenBank file.]
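Description:
pMAH-EcaYRS is a mammalian expression plasmid built on the pMAH backbone that supplies both components of an orthogonal amber-suppression system for incorporating the noncanonical amino acid 3-aminotyrosine into proteins in mammalian cells. It is propagated in E. coli through a high-copy ColE1/pUC-type origin with ampicillin selection (AmpR), and it also carries an f1 origin. For selection in mammalian cells it contains a hygromycin resistance cassette driven by the SV40 enhancer/early promoter, which includes the SV40 origin, and terminated by an SV40 poly(A) signal. The catalogue lists a total size of 8853 bp, while the held sequence record is 8880 bp, a small discrepancy.

The first payload is EcaYRS, an E. coli-derived tyrosyl-tRNA synthetase variant that charges 3-aminotyrosine. It is placed between HindIII and ApaI sites under the CMV enhancer/promoter, preceded by a Kozak consensus and followed by the bGH polyadenylation signal. The synthetase coding sequence itself is not annotated in the feature table, but an unannotated stretch between the Kozak site and the bGH terminator corresponds to where it should sit. The second payload is a set of multiple copies of a synthetic amber suppressor tRNA. These are also unannotated, but the table shows two H1 and two U6 RNA polymerase III promoters alternating in reverse orientation upstream of the CMV cassette, consistent with four tRNA expression units.

When co-transfected with a gene of interest carrying a TAG codon, and with 3-aminotyrosine supplied, the synthetase/tRNA pair reads the stop codon as the unnatural residue. The associated publication used this approach to red-shift green fluorescent protein-based biosensors.
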