Addgene plasmid #153558: pMAH-EcaYRS
Purpose: Amber suppression for incorporating 3-aminotyrosine to proteins in mammalian cells
Depositing lab: Huiwang Ai. Depositing organization: University of Virginia. Publication: A general strategy to red-shift green fluorescent protein-based biosensors. Zhang S, Ai HW. Nat Chem Biol. 2020 Sep 14. pii: 10.1038/s41589-020-0641-7. doi: 10.1038/s41589-020-0641-7. PubMed 32929278.
Backbone
  Vector backbone: pMAH
  Backbone size w/o insert (bp): 6960
  Total vector size (bp): 8853
  Vector type: Mammalian Expression
  Selectable markers: Hygromycin
Growth in bacteria
  Bacterial resistance: Ampicillin, 100 μg/mL
  Growth temperature: 37°C
  Growth strain: DH5alpha
  Copy number: Unknown
Gene/Insert 1
  Gene/Insert name: EcaYRS (alt name: 3-amino-tyrosine synthetase derived from Escherichia coli)
  Species: Escherichia coli
  Insert size (bp): 1893
  Promoter: CMV
  Cloning method: Restriction Enzyme; 5′ cloning site HindIII (unknown if destroyed); 3′ cloning site ApaI (unknown if destroyed)
  Sequencing primers: 5′ ACA ATT AAT ACA TAA CCT TAT GTA TCA TAC AC; 3′ CTG TCC TGC CCC ACC CCA C
Gene/Insert 2
  Gene/Insert name: amber suppression tRNA (multiple copies)
  Species: Synthetic
Terms and licenses: Academic/Nonprofit Terms; Industry Terms: Not Available to Industry
How to cite: pMAH-EcaYRS was a gift from Huiwang Ai (Addgene plasmid # 153558 ; http://n2t.net/addgene:153558 ; RRID:Addgene_153558)
